Addgene plasmid #163235: Q6L2S0
Purpose: Inducible expression of UniProt identifier Q6L2S0
Depositing lab: Martin Engqvist. Depositing organization: Chalmers University of Technology. Publication: Experimental and computational investigation of enzyme functional annotations uncovers misannotation in the EC 1.1.3.15 enzyme class. Rembeza E, Engqvist MKM. PLoS Comput Biol. 2021 Sep 23;17(9):e1009446. doi: 10.1371/journal.pcbi.1009446. eCollection 2021 Sep. PubMed 34555022.
Backbone
  Vector backbone: pET21a(+)
  Vector type: Bacterial Expression
Growth in bacteria
  Bacterial resistance: Ampicillin, 100 μg/mL
  Growth temperature: 37°C
  Growth strain: DH5alpha
  Copy number: High Copy
Gene/Insert
  Gene/Insert name: Q6L2S0 (alt name: flavoprotein oxidoreductase)
  Species: Picrophilus torridus
  Promoter: T7
  Tag / fusion protein: T7 (N terminal on backbone); 10xHis (C terminal on backbone)
  Cloning method: Unknown
  Sequencing primers: 5′ T7; 3′ T7-term
Terms and licenses: Academic/Nonprofit Terms; Industry Terms: Not Available to Industry
Depositor comments: Insert name is a UniProt identifier
How to cite: Q6L2S0 was a gift from Martin Engqvist (Addgene plasmid # 163235 ; http://n2t.net/addgene:163235 ; RRID:Addgene_163235)
