[The description below was written by a language model from this plasmid's Addgene catalogue record and pLannotate feature annotations shown in this document.]
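Description:
Q6L2S0 is a bacterial expression plasmid built on the pET21a(+) backbone for inducible production of a Picrophilus torridus protein, named by its UniProt identifier and alternatively described as a flavoprotein oxidoreductase. The plasmid is maintained in E. coli through a ColE1/pMB1-type origin and selected with ampicillin via the β-lactamase (AmpR) gene and its own promoter. The record lists it as high copy, although the feature table also shows the rop gene and the bom region inherited from pBR322, which normally moderate copy number. An f1 origin is present as well, allowing single-stranded DNA production with helper phage. Short tetracycline-resistance fragments are nonfunctional backbone remnants.

Expression follows the standard pET arrangement: a T7 promoter followed immediately by a lac operator, then the strong ribosome binding site from phage T7 gene 10, with a T7 terminator downstream. The plasmid-borne lacI gene, under its own promoter, supplies repressor that keeps the operator occupied until IPTG or lactose is added. Transcription requires a host that supplies T7 RNA polymerase. The insert itself was not annotated by the automated feature caller, but it would occupy the unannotated stretch between the RBS and the C-terminal histidine tag. That tag is recorded as 10xHis in the catalogue and detected as 9xHis in the feature table, spanning the sequence origin. The catalogue also lists an N-terminal T7 tag from the backbone, which the table does not separately annotate. The histidine tag permits metal-affinity purification. The associated work concerns experimental testing of enzyme functional annotations in the EC 1.1.3.15 class, so the plasmid serves to produce recombinant protein for activity characterisation.
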