Features (pLannotate 1.2.2; 18 found; start..end, strand, type, name):
     28..77      +  CDS            SET1 (fragment): solubility-enhancement tag derived from T7 phage gene 10B
     85..132     +  terminator     T7 terminator: transcription terminator for bacteriophage T7 RNA polymerase
    169..624     +  rep_origin     f1 ori (sequence partly withheld): f1 bacteriophage origin of replication; arrow indicates direction of (+) strand synthesis
    651..755     +  promoter       AmpR promoter: bla
    756..1616    +  CDS            AmpR: β-lactamase; bla; confers resistance to ampicillin, carbenicillin, and related antibiotics
   1787..2375    +  rep_origin     ori: high-copy-number ColE1/pMB1/pBR322/pUC origin of replication
   2561..2703    -  misc_feature   bom: basis of mobility region from pBR322
   2805..2996    -  CDS            rop: Rop protein, which maintains plasmids at low copy number; rop
   3013..3393    +  CDS            YPB1_ECOLX: Protein predicted: Swiss-Prot protein existence level 4. From Escherichia coli.
   3465..3756    -  CDS            TcR (fragment): tetracycline efflux protein; tet; confers resistance to tetracycline
   3771..3792    -  protein_bind   CAP binding site: CAP binding activates transcription in the presence of cAMP. E. coli catabolite activator protein
   3805..4887    -  CDS            lacI: lac repressor; lacI; The lac repressor binds to the lac operator to inhibit transcription in E. coli. This inhibition can be relieved by adding lactose or isopropyl-β-D-thiogalactopyranoside (IPTG).
   4888..4965    -  promoter       lacI promoter: lacI
   4973..5252    -  CDS            TcR (fragment): tetracycline efflux protein; tet; confers resistance to tetracycline
   5274..5292    +  promoter       T7 promoter: promoter for bacteriophage T7 RNA polymerase
   5293..5317    +  protein_bind   lac operator: The lac repressor binds to the lac operator to inhibit transcription in E. coli. This inhibition can be relieved by adding lactose or isopropyl-β-D-thiogalactopyranoside (IPTG). lac repressor encoded by lacI
   5332..5354    +  RBS            RBS: efficient ribosome binding site from bacteriophage T7 gene 10 (Olins and Rangwala, 1989)
   6574..15      +  CDS            9xHis (across the origin): 9xHis affinity tag
>Addgene plasmid #163235 | Q6L2S0 | depositor full sequence | sequence record 316343 | Full Sequence
CACCACCACCACCACCACTGAGATCCGGCTGCTAACAAAGCCCGAAAGGAAGCTGAGTTGGCTGCTGCCA
CCGCTGAGCAATAACTAGCATAACCCCTTGGGGCCTCTAAACGGGTCTTGAGGGGTTTTTTGCTGAAAGG
AGGAACTATATCCGGATTGGCGAATGGG
[124 nt withheld, positions 169-292]
C
[91 nt withheld, positions 294-384]
A
[49 nt withheld, positions 386-434]
CCTTTGACGTTGGAGTCCACGTTCTTT
[37 nt withheld, positions 462-498]
ACCCTATCTCGGTCTATTCTTTTGATTTATAAGGGATTTTGCCGATTTCGGCCTATTGGTTAAAAAATGA
GCTGATTTAACAAAAATTTAACGCGAATTTTAACAAAATATTAACGTTTACAATTTCAGGTGGCACTTTT
CGGGGAAATGTGCGCGGAACCCCTATTTGTTTATTTTTCTAAATACATTCAAATATGTATCCGCTCATGA
GACAATAACCCTGATAAATGCTTCAATAATATTGAAAAAGGAAGAGTATGAGTATTCAACATTTCCGTGT
CGCCCTTATTCCCTTTTTTGCGGCATTTTGCCTTCCTGTTTTTGCTCACCCAGAAACGCTGGTGAAAGTA
AAAGATGCTGAAGATCAGTTGGGTGCACGAGTGGGTTACATCGAACTGGATCTCAACAGCGGTAAGATCC
TTGAGAGTTTTCGCCCCGAAGAACGTTTTCCAATGATGAGCACTTTTAAAGTTCTGCTATGTGGCGCGGT
ATTATCCCGTATTGACGCCGGGCAAGAGCAACTCGGTCGCCGCATACACTATTCTCAGAATGACTTGGTT
GAGTACTCACCAGTCACAGAAAAGCATCTTACGGATGGCATGACAGTAAGAGAATTATGCAGTGCTGCCA
TAACCATGAGTGATAACACTGCGGCCAACTTACTTCTGACAACGATCGGAGGACCGAAGGAGCTAACCGC
TTTTTTGCACAACATGGGGGATCATGTAACTCGCCTTGATCGTTGGGAACCGGAGCTGAATGAAGCCATA
CCAAACGACGAGCGTGACACCACGATGCCTGCAGCAATGGCAACAACGTTGCGCAAACTATTAACTGGCG
AACTACTTACTCTAGCTTCCCGGCAACAATTAATAGACTGGATGGAGGCGGATAAAGTTGCAGGACCACT
TCTGCGCTCGGCCCTTCCGGCTGGCTGGTTTATTGCTGATAAATCTGGAGCCGGTGAGCGTGGGTCTCGC
GGTATCATTGCAGCACTGGGGCCAGATGGTAAGCCCTCCCGTATCGTAGTTATCTACACGACGGGGAGTC
AGGCAACTATGGATGAACGAAATAGACAGATCGCTGAGATAGGTGCCTCACTGATTAAGCATTGGTAACT
GTCAGACCAAGTTTACTCATATATACTTTAGATTGATTTAAAACTTCATTTTTAATTTAAAAGGATCTAG
GTGAAGATCCTTTTTGATAATCTCATGACCAAAATCCCTTAACGTGAGTTTTCGTTCCACTGAGCGTCAG
ACCCCGTAGAAAAGATCAAAGGATCTTCTTGAGATCCTTTTTTTCTGCGCGTAATCTGCTGCTTGCAAAC
AAAAAAACCACCGCTACCAGCGGTGGTTTGTTTGCCGGATCAAGAGCTACCAACTCTTTTTCCGAAGGTA
ACTGGCTTCAGCAGAGCGCAGATACCAAATACTGTCCTTCTAGTGTAGCCGTAGTTAGGCCACCACTTCA
AGAACTCTGTAGCACCGCCTACATACCTCGCTCTGCTAATCCTGTTACCAGTGGCTGCTGCCAGTGGCGA
TAAGTCGTGTCTTACCGGGTTGGACTCAAGACGATAGTTACCGGATAAGGCGCAGCGGTCGGGCTGAACG
GGGGGTTCGTGCACACAGCCCAGCTTGGAGCGAACGACCTACACCGAACTGAGATACCTACAGCGTGAGC
TATGAGAAAGCGCCACGCTTCCCGAAGGGAGAAAGGCGGACAGGTATCCGGTAAGCGGCAGGGTCGGAAC
AGGAGAGCGCACGAGGGAGCTTCCAGGGGGAAACGCCTGGTATCTTTATAGTCCTGTCGGGTTTCGCCAC
CTCTGACTTGAGCGTCGATTTTTGTGATGCTCGTCAGGGGGGCGGAGCCTATGGAAAAACGCCAGCAACG
CGGCCTTTTTACGGTTCCTGGCCTTTTGCTGGCCTTTTGCTCACATGTTCTTTCCTGCGTTATCCCCTGA
TTCTGTGGATAACCGTATTACCGCCTTTGAGTGAGCTGATACCGCTCGCCGCAGCCGAACGACCGAGCGC
AGCGAGTCAGTGAGCGAGGAAGCGGAAGAGCGCCTGATGCGGTATTTTCTCCTTACGCATCTGTGCGGTA
TTTCACACCGCATATATGGTGCACTCTCAGTACAATCTGCTCTGATGCCGCATAGTTAAGCCAGTATACA
CTCCGCTATCGCTACGTGACTGGGTCATGGCTGCGCCCCGACACCCGCCAACACCCGCTGACGCGCCCTG
ACGGGCTTGTCTGCTCCCGGCATCCGCTTACAGACAAGCTGTGACCGTCTCCGGGAGCTGCATGTGTCAG
AGGTTTTCACCGTCATCACCGAAACGCGCGAGGCAGCTGCGGTAAAGCTCATCAGCGTGGTCGTGAAGCG
ATTCACAGATGTCTGCCTGTTCATCCGCGTCCAGCTCGTTGAGTTTCTCCAGAAGCGTTAATGTCTGGCT
TCTGATAAAGCGGGCCATGTTAAGGGCGGTTTTTTCCTGTTTGGTCACTGATGCCTCCGTGTAAGGGGGA
TTTCTGTTCATGGGGGTAATGATACCGATGAAACGAGAGAGGATGCTCACGATACGGGTTACTGATGATG
AACATGCCCGGTTACTGGAACGTTGTGAGGGTAAACAACTGGCGGTATGGATGCGGCGGGACCAGAGAAA
AATCACTCAGGGTCAATGCCAGCGCTTCGTTAATACAGATGTAGGTGTTCCACAGGGTAGCCAGCAGCAT
CCTGCGATGCAGATCCGGAACATAATGGTGCAGGGCGCTGACTTCCGCGTTTCCAGACTTTACGAAACAC
GGAAACCGAAGACCATTCATGTTGTTGCTCAGGTCGCAGACGTTTTGCAGCAGCAGTCGCTTCACGTTCG
CTCGCGTATCGGTGATTCATTCTGCTAACCAGTAAGGCAACCCCGCCAGCCTAGCCGGGTCCTCAACGAC
AGGAGCACGATCATGCGCACCCGTGGGGCCGCCATGCCGGCGATAATGGCCTGCTTCTCGCCGAAACGTT
TGGTGGCGGGACCAGTGACGAAGGCTTGAGCGAGGGCGTGCAAGATTCCGAATACCGCAAGCGACAGGCC
GATCATCGTCGCGCTCCAGCGAAAGCGGTCCTCGCCGAAAATGACCCAGAGCGCTGCCGGCACCTGTCCT
ACGAGTTGCATGATAAAGAAGACAGTCATAAGTGCGGCGACGATAGTCATGCCCCGCGCCCACCGGAAGG
AGCTGACTGGGTTGAAGGCTCTCAAGGGCATCGGTCGAGATCCCGGTGCCTAATGAGTGAGCTAACTTAC
ATTAATTGCGTTGCGCTCACTGCCCGCTTTCCAGTCGGGAAACCTGTCGTGCCAGCTGCATTAATGAATC
GGCCAACGCGCGGGGAGAGGCGGTTTGCGTATTGGGCGCCAGGGTGGTTTTTCTTTTCACCAGTGAGACG
GGCAACAGCTGATTGCCCTTCACCGCCTGGCCCTGAGAGAGTTGCAGCAAGCGGTCCACGCTGGTTTGCC
CCAGCAGGCGAAAATCCTGTTTGATGGTGGTTAACGGCGGGATATAACATGAGCTGTCTTCGGTATCGTC
GTATCCCACTACCGAGATATCCGCACCAACGCGCAGCCCGGACTCGGTAATGGCGCGCATTGCGCCCAGC
GCCATCTGATCGTTGGCAACCAGCATCGCAGTGGGAACGATGCCCTCATTCAGCATTTGCATGGTTTGTT
GAAAACCGGACATGGCACTCCAGTCGCCTTCCCGTTCCGCTATCGGCTGAATTTGATTGCGAGTGAGATA
TTTATGCCAGCCAGCCAGACGCAGACGCGCCGAGACAGAACTTAATGGGCCCGCTAACAGCGCGATTTGC
TGGTGACCCAATGCGACCAGATGCTCCACGCCCAGTCGCGTACCGTCTTCATGGGAGAAAATAATACTGT
TGATGGGTGTCTGGTCAGAGACATCAAGAAATAACGCCGGAACATTAGTGCAGGCAGCTTCCACAGCAAT
GGCATCCTGGTCATCCAGCGGATAGTTAATGATCAGCCCACTGACGCGTTGCGCGAGAAGATTGTGCACC
GCCGCTTTACAGGCTTCGACGCCGCTTCGTTCTACCATCGACACCACCACGCTGGCACCCAGTTGATCGG
CGCGAGATTTAATCGCCGCGACAATTTGCGACGGCGCGTGCAGGGCCAGACTGGAGGTGGCAACGCCAAT
CAGCAACGACTGTTTGCCCGCCAGTTGTTGTGCCACGCGGTTGGGAATGTAATTCAGCTCCGCCATCGCC
GCTTCCACTTTTTCCCGCGTTTTCGCAGAAACGTGGCTGGCCTGGTTCACCACGCGGGAAACGGTCTGAT
AAGAGACACCGGCATACTCTGCGACATCGTATAACGTTACTGGTTTCACATTCACCACCCTGAATTGACT
CTCTTCCGGGCGCTATCATGCCATACCGCGAAAGGTTTTGCGCCATTCGATGGTGTCCGGGATCTCGACG
CTCTCCCTTATGCGACTCCTGCATTAGGAAGCAGCCCAGTAGTAGGTTGAGGCCGTTGAGCACCGCCGCC
GCAAGGAATGGTGCATGCAAGGAGATGGCGCCCAACAGTCCCCCGGCCACGGGGCCTGCCACCATACCCA
CGCCGAAACAAGCGCTCATGAGCCCGAAGTGGCGAGCCCGATCTTCCCCATCGGTGATGTCGGCGATATA
GGCGCCAGCAACCGCACCTGTGGCGCCGGTGATGCCGGCCACGATGCGTCCGGCGTAGAGGATCGAGATC
TCGATCCCGCGAAATTAATACGACTCACTATAGGGGAATTGTGAGCGGATAACAATTCCCCTCTAGAAAT
AATTTTGTTTAACTTTAAGAAGGAGATATACATATGATAGACTTCAATGACCTGCTCAATGAATTGAAGG
CCGAGAGCTCAAAGTGCATTAGCTGCGGTTTCTGCGACTCTGTCTGCCCGACCTACAAGAATAGTGGATA
TGACATGGCACGTACTGCTAGGGGCAGAGCCCAGAGCGGCTTGGTTATGTTTAATGGCATCATCAGTAAT
GACTTCAACCTGAACTTCAGTGATACCTTCTACAGTTGCTTAGACTGCCACGTTTGTCTGCAAGTGTGCC
CTACCGGAGTGGACGCCGGCAGAATCAGCGACATCTCCCGAATGATTCTGAACAAAATGAATCTAACGAA
GAGGGATGAGGTGAAGCTGATAGTAAAGAATATTAAGATGTACAAGTCGCCTATCCCGTTGAATATTAAG
TCATACAGATGGTTCTCCGATATTGAATTCGACGATTCCGATACCCTGCTGTACACTGGTCTTATGTATC
AGCTGATGCCATATACGGAAGTCATCGAAAAGCTTAAGAGAAGGTTCGGCAACGATCTCTTCAAGCGTCT
TATCAACATCGCATCCCGACATAACTATCTCTCAAGGCTTGTCATTCCAGAAGACAGAAAGATTGATTAC
TATTCGAACAAGTTGAGACTGATCGTTCGAGCTCTTAAGAACAGCGGAGTTGGGTTCGACTTCCTTGGCT
ACAACGAACCTTACCCCGGTACCCTGTTGTACGACTACGGATTCATTGACGACTTCATTGAATATATAAA
GAACGTTTACAACCTCATTAAAGACTACAAGAAGATCATTACCGTGGATCCACACACCTACAACATCCTG
AAATACGAGTACAAGAAGTACATAAAAGACTTCAATCCGGAGATCGTGTACTACCTCGACCTGTTAAAGA
CTGACAAGATGAAGCGAACGGACTTGAAGATCGCTTTTCACGACCCATGCAACTTCAACGGTGACAGGCG
ATATAAAGGCGCCAGGGACATTGCCGAGTCTCTAGCAATGGTCATCTACCCTGATAGGAGCGGGGATAAG
ACCTTTTGCTGCGGTGGTCCGGATGAGCTACTGTTCCCGGAGATCTCTAAGAACGTTTCTGAGGACCGTT
ACAATCAGTTAATCAAGTTGAGCAAGAACATAGTCACGTCCTGCCCCATATGTTTATACTCCATTTCGAG
GAATGGGAATGTGATGGATATCATCGATATCATATCTTTTGCTGCTGCTCTAGAGCACCACCATCAC
