>Addgene plasmid #163235 | Q6L2S0 | depositor partial sequence | sequence record 316344 | insert gene sequence
ATGATAGACTTCAATGACCTGCTCAATGAATTGAAGGCCGAGAGCTCAAAGTGCATTAGCTGCGGTTTCT
GCGACTCTGTCTGCCCGACCTACAAGAATAGTGGATATGACATGGCACGTACTGCTAGGGGCAGAGCCCA
GAGCGGCTTGGTTATGTTTAATGGCATCATCAGTAATGACTTCAACCTGAACTTCAGTGATACCTTCTAC
AGTTGCTTAGACTGCCACGTTTGTCTGCAAGTGTGCCCTACCGGAGTGGACGCCGGCAGAATCAGCGACA
TCTCCCGAATGATTCTGAACAAAATGAATCTAACGAAGAGGGATGAGGTGAAGCTGATAGTAAAGAATAT
TAAGATGTACAAGTCGCCTATCCCGTTGAATATTAAGTCATACAGATGGTTCTCCGATATTGAATTCGAC
GATTCCGATACCCTGCTGTACACTGGTCTTATGTATCAGCTGATGCCATATACGGAAGTCATCGAAAAGC
TTAAGAGAAGGTTCGGCAACGATCTCTTCAAGCGTCTTATCAACATCGCATCCCGACATAACTATCTCTC
AAGGCTTGTCATTCCAGAAGACAGAAAGATTGATTACTATTCGAACAAGTTGAGACTGATCGTTCGAGCT
CTTAAGAACAGCGGAGTTGGGTTCGACTTCCTTGGCTACAACGAACCTTACCCCGGTACCCTGTTGTACG
ACTACGGATTCATTGACGACTTCATTGAATATATAAAGAACGTTTACAACCTCATTAAAGACTACAAGAA
GATCATTACCGTGGATCCACACACCTACAACATCCTGAAATACGAGTACAAGAAGTACATAAAAGACTTC
AATCCGGAGATCGTGTACTACCTCGACCTGTTAAAGACTGACAAGATGAAGCGAACGGACTTGAAGATCG
CTTTTCACGACCCATGCAACTTCAACGGTGACAGGCGATATAAAGGCGCCAGGGACATTGCCGAGTCTCT
AGCAATGGTCATCTACCCTGATAGGAGCGGGGATAAGACCTTTTGCTGCGGTGGTCCGGATGAGCTACTG
TTCCCGGAGATCTCTAAGAACGTTTCTGAGGACCGTTACAATCAGTTAATCAAGTTGAGCAAGAACATAG
TCACGTCCTGCCCCATATGTTTATACTCCATTTCGAGGAATGGGAATGTGATGGATATCATCGATATCAT
ATCTTTTGCTGCTGCTCTAGAGCACCACCATCAC
